Addgene plasmid #34282: KHBD00128
Depositing lab: Bart Deplancke. Depositing organization: Swiss Federal Institute of Technology (EPFL). Publication: Automated protein-DNA interaction screening of Drosophila regulatory elements. Korneel Hens, Jean-Daniel Feuz, Alina Isakova, Antonina Lagovitina, Andreas Massouras, Julien Bryois, Patrick Callaerts, Susan E. Celniker, Bart Deplancke. Nat Methods. 2011 Oct 30;8(12):1065-70. 10.1038/nmeth.1763 PubMed 22037703.
Backbone
  Vector backbone: pDONR221
  Backbone manufacturer: Invitrogen
  Backbone size w/o insert (bp): 2536
  Vector type: Gateway Donor Vector
Growth in bacteria
  Bacterial resistance: Kanamycin, 50 μg/mL
  Growth temperature: 37°C
  Growth strain: DH5alpha
  Copy number: High Copy
Gene/Insert
  Gene/Insert name: CG3576 (alt names: FBgn0040918; Lag1; Longevity assurance gene 1)
  Species: D. melanogaster (fly)
  Insert size (bp): 1200
  Entrez Gene: LAG1 (a.k.a. AT3G25540, LAG1 HOMOLOG 1, LONGEVITY ASSURANCE GENE 1)
  Cloning method: Gateway Cloning
  Sequencing primers: 5′ M13F; 3′ M13R
Terms and licenses: Academic/Nonprofit Terms; Industry Terms: Not Available to Industry
Depositor comments: Please note that the ORFs in this collection were cloned open-ended (without a stop codon).
How to cite: KHBD00128 was a gift from Bart Deplancke (Addgene plasmid # 34282 ; http://n2t.net/addgene:34282 ; RRID:Addgene_34282)
