[The description below was written by a language model from this plasmid's Addgene catalogue record.]
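Description:
KHBD00128 is a Gateway entry-type clone built in the pDONR221 donor vector backbone (Invitrogen), carrying the open reading frame of the Drosophila melanogaster gene CG3576, also recorded as Lag1 or Longevity assurance gene 1 (FBgn0040918). The insert is listed as about 1.2 kb in a backbone of roughly 2.5 kb once the donor cassette has been replaced. The plasmid is maintained in E. coli as a high-copy construct under kanamycin selection. No feature table is provided, so individual elements cannot be confirmed from the record. In general, Gateway cloning into pDONR221 places the ORF between attL recombination sites, and the M13 forward and reverse priming sites listed for sequencing flank the insert. The vector has no promoter intended to express the insert, as it serves as a shuttle rather than an expression plasmid.

The depositor notes that ORFs in this collection were cloned open-ended, without a stop codon. After LR recombination into a destination vector, the coding sequence can therefore read through into a C-terminal tag or fusion partner, while N-terminal fusions remain possible depending on the destination vector chosen. The clone belongs to a collection associated with work on automated screening of protein–DNA interactions at Drosophila regulatory elements, so its expected use is as a source of the CG3576 ORF for transfer into vectors for such interaction assays. The linked Entrez Gene entry in the record points to an Arabidopsis LAG1 locus, which conflicts with the stated fly origin and appears to be a name-based cross-reference mismatch. The species and FlyBase identifiers indicate a Drosophila insert.
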