>Addgene plasmid #34282 | KHBD00128 | depositor partial sequence | sequence record 40849 | KHBD00128 sequence 1200 bps
ATGGACATATTGAATGAGTTCAGCAATGTATTCTGGAGTACGCACATTTGGCTGCCGCCGAACACAACCT
GGGCGGACATTGCGCCCGGCTCGCGTCCAGATGTGGTGCACGCCAACTACAAGGACCTCATATGGCCCAT
TCCATTCGCCGCTGTTGTCATGCTGGTCCGCTACACGCTGGAGCGTTTCTGGATATCGCCCGTAGGCAAA
TCACTTGGCATACGTAGTTCTAGGCCTAAGAAAGCGGCAAATGTTCCTATTCTGGAGAAGACCTATGCCA
AATCGACGCGATTGGACAAGAAAAAGCTGGTTCCGCTGTCCAAGCAGACGGATATGAGCGAGCGCGAAAT
CGAGCGCTGGTGGCGTCTACGCAGGGCCCAGGATAAACCGTCAACGCTGGTGAAGTTCTGCGAGAACACG
TGGCGTTGCATCTACTATCTGTACAGCTTCATCTTTGGCGTGATCGTGCTGTGGGACAAGCCCTGGTTTT
GGGATGTGAAGAGCTGCTGGTACGGCTACCCGCATCAGTCGATCAGCAATGATATCTGGTGGTACTACAT
GATTTCGATGTCCTTCTACTGGTCACTCACTGGCACCCAGTTCTTCGATGTGAAACGCAAGGACTTCTGG
CAGATGTTCATCCATCACATGGTCACCCTGCTCCTAATGTCGCTCAGCTGGGTGTGCAATCTGCATCGCG
TCGGTTCGCTCGTCCTAGTCGTTCACGATTGTGCTGACATCTTCTTGGAGGCCGCCAAACTCACCAAATA
TGCCAAATATCAGAAGCTCTGCGATGCAATCTTTGCCATCTTCACAGTGGTGTGGATTGTTACGCGTCTG
GGCTTCTATCCACGCATCATTTATAGCTCATCCGTGGAAGCACCGCGCATTCTGCCCATGTTCCCAGCCT
ACTACATCTTCAACTCACTGCTTCTGATGCTGCTCGTCCTGCACGTCATCTGGACATACATGATCCTCAA
GATTGTTGTCGACTCTCTGCAGAAGGGTCTGATGTCCGGTGACATACGTTCCAGTGATAGTGAGGATCTC
ACAGACAGTTCGGGGAATGCACGTCTGACCAATGGCTCGGCGCGCTCCAAGAACAAGTCGATCAGCAGTG
CGCCATCGGATAAAGGATCTGCCGGAGGAGCAGGATCAAGAGCAGGAGCAAGAGTTGCGACAACGGAACG
GAGAGAGGAG
