>Addgene plasmid #34282 | KHBD00128 | addgene partial sequence | sequence record 41945 | M13-Rev 5'-CAGGAAACAGCTATGACC-3'
TTTTATTTTGACTGATAGTGACCTGTTCGTTGCAACAAATTGATAAGCAATGCTTTCTTATAATGCCAAC
TTTGTACAAGAAAGTTGGCAACTCCTCTCTCCGTTCCGTTGTCGCAACTCTTGCTCCTGCTCTTGATCCT
GCTCCTCCGGCAGATCCTTTATCCGATGGCGCACTGCTGATCGACTTGTTCTTGGAGCGCGCCGAGCCAT
TGGTCAGACGTGCATTCCCCGAACTGTCTGTGAGATCCTCACTATCACTGGAACGTATGTCACCGGACAT
CAGACCCTTCTGCAGAGAGTCGACAACAATCTTGAGGATCATGTATGTCCAGATGACGTGCAGGACGAGC
AGCATCAGAAGCAGTGAGTTGAAGATGTAGTAGGCTGGGAACATGGGCAGAATGCGCGGTGCTTCCACGG
ATGAGCTATAAATGATGCGTGGATAGAAGCCCAGACGCGTAACAATCCACACCACTGTGAAGATGGCAAA
GATTGCATCGCAGAGCTTCTGATATTTGGCATATTTGGTGAGTTTGGCGGCCTCCAAGAAGATGTCAGCA
CAATCGTGAACGACTAGGACGAGCGAACCGACGCGATGCAGATTGCACACCCAGCTGAGCGACATTAGGA
GCAGGGTGACCATGTGATGGATGAACATCTGCCAGAAGTCCTTGCGTTTCACATCGAAGAACTGGGTGCC
AGTGAGTGACCAGTAGAAGGACATCGAAATCATGTAGTACCACCAGATATCATTGCTGATCGACTGATGC
